Addgene plasmid #246265: pCAGGS-mEGFP-Rab7a(Q67L)
Purpose: Rab7a (Constitutively active)
Depositing lab: Ryohei Yasuda. Depositing organization: Max Planck Florida Institute. Publication: Rab10 inactivation promotes AMPAR trafficking and spine enlargement during long-term potentiation. Wang J, Nishiyama J, Parra-Bueno P, Okaz E, Oz G, Liu X, Watabe T, Suponitsky-Kroyter I, McGraw TE, Szatmari EM, Yasuda R. Elife. 2025 Sep 23;13:RP103879. doi: 10.7554/eLife.103879. PubMed 40986440.
Backbone
  Vector backbone: pCAGGS
  Backbone size w/o insert (bp): 4656
  Vector type: Mammalian Expression
Growth in bacteria
  Bacterial resistance: Ampicillin, 100 μg/mL
  Growth temperature: 37°C
  Growth strain: DH5alpha
  Copy number: High Copy
Gene/Insert
  Gene/Insert name: mEGFP-Rab7a(Q67L)
  Species: R. norvegicus (rat)
  Insert size (bp): 1464
  Mutation: Q67L
  Entrez Gene: Rab7a (a.k.a. Rab7)
  Promoter: CAG
  Cloning method: Restriction Enzyme; 5′ cloning site Unknown (unknown if destroyed)
Terms and licenses: Academic/Nonprofit Terms; Industry Terms: Not Available to Industry
How to cite: pCAGGS-mEGFP-Rab7a(Q67L) was a gift from Ryohei Yasuda (Addgene plasmid # 246265 ; http://n2t.net/addgene:246265 ; RRID:Addgene_246265)
