[The description below was written by a language model from this plasmid's Addgene catalogue record and pLannotate feature annotations shown in this document.]
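Description:
pCAGGS-mEGFP-Rab7a(Q67L) is a mammalian expression plasmid of about 6.1 kb, built on the pCAGGS backbone. It drives strong constitutive expression of a fluorescently tagged, constitutively active form of the rat small GTPase Rab7a. In E. coli it is maintained as a high-copy plasmid through a ColE1/pUC-type origin and selected with ampicillin via the β-lactamase gene and its native promoter. The backbone also carries remnants of the lac promoter/operator region and short lacI fragments, which have no evident role here. An SV40 origin of replication is present with a partial SV40 promoter and an SV40 poly(A) signal, and it could allow episomal amplification in cells expressing large T antigen. No mammalian selection marker is annotated, so the plasmid is suited to transient transfection.

The expression cassette uses the composite CAG promoter, made up of the CMV immediate-early enhancer, the chicken β-actin promoter and a chimeric β-actin/β-globin intron. A short β-globin-derived fragment at the intron's end is vector sequence rather than part of the payload. Downstream, monomeric EGFP is joined through a short linker derived from a multiple cloning site to the N-terminus of Rab7a, which leaves the GTPase's C-terminus free. Transcription ends at the rabbit β-globin polyadenylation signal. The record describes the Q67L mutant as constitutively active; this type of substitution is generally understood to impair GTP hydrolysis and hold the protein in its GTP-bound, effector-engaging state. Rab7a governs late endosome maturation and endosome-to-lysosome trafficking. The construct therefore allows the active GTPase to be imaged while endolysosomal transport is perturbed. The associated publication concerns Rab GTPase signalling in AMPA receptor trafficking and dendritic spine enlargement during long-term potentiation.
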