Features (pLannotate 1.2.2; 19 found; start..end, strand, type, name):
     19..398     +  enhancer       CMV enhancer: human cytomegalovirus immediate early enhancer
    400..677     +  promoter       chicken β-actin promoter: No description available
    678..1698    +  intron         chimeric intron: chimera between introns from chicken β-actin and rabbit β-globin
   1696..1752    +  CDS            HBB (fragment): HBB_LEPEU - Experimental evidence at protein level: Swiss-Prot protein existence level 1. Involved in oxygen transport from the lung to the various peripheral tissues. From Lepus europaeus (European hare).
   1775..2491    +  CDS            mEGFP: mEGFP is a basic (constitutively fluorescent) green fluorescent protein published in 2002, derived from Aequorea victoria. It has moderate acid sensitivity.
   2492..2510    +  misc_feature   MCS (fragment): multiple cloning site
   2513..3133    +  CDS            Rab7a: RAB7A_RAT - Also known as Rab7. Experimental evidence at protein level: Swiss-Prot protein existence level 1. Small GTPase which cycles between active GTP-bound and inactive GDP-bound states. In its active state, binds to a variety of effector proteins playing a key role in the regulation of endo- lysosomal trafficking. Governs early-to-late endosomal maturation, microtubule minus-end as well as plus-end directed endosomal migration and positioning, and endosome-lysosome transport through different protein-protein interaction cascades (By similarity). Plays a central role, not only in endosoma
   3217..3272    +  polyA_signal   β-globin poly(A) signal: rabbit β-globin polyadenylation signal (Gil and Proudfoot, 1987)
   3657..3673    -  protein_bind   lac operator: The lac repressor binds to the lac operator to inhibit transcription in E. coli. This inhibition can be relieved by adding lactose or isopropyl-β-D-thiogalactopyranoside (IPTG). lac repressor encoded by lacI
   3681..3711    -  promoter       lac promoter: promoter for the E. coli lac operon
   3726..3747    -  protein_bind   CAP binding site: CAP binding activates transcription in the presence of cAMP. E. coli catabolite activator protein
   3760..3799    -  CDS            lacI (fragment): lac repressor; lacI; The lac repressor binds to the lac operator to inhibit transcription in E. coli. This inhibition can be relieved by adding lactose or isopropyl-β-D-thiogalactopyranoside (IPTG).
   3806..3828    +  promoter       SV40 promoter (fragment): SV40 enhancer and early promoter
   3852..3987    +  rep_origin     SV40 ori: SV40 origin of replication
   4007..4141    +  polyA_signal   SV40 poly(A) signal: SV40 polyadenylation signal
   4143..4197    -  CDS            lacI (fragment): lac repressor; lacI; The lac repressor binds to the lac operator to inhibit transcription in E. coli. This inhibition can be relieved by adding lactose or isopropyl-β-D-thiogalactopyranoside (IPTG).
   4380..4968    -  rep_origin     ori: high-copy-number ColE1/pMB1/pBR322/pUC origin of replication
   5139..5999    -  CDS            AmpR: β-lactamase; bla; confers resistance to ampicillin, carbenicillin, and related antibiotics
   6000..6104    -  promoter       AmpR promoter: bla
>Addgene plasmid #246265 | pCAGGS-mEGFP-Rab7a(Q67L) | addgene full sequence | sequence record 488619 | Addgene NGS Result
GTGCCACCTGGGTCGATCGACATTGATTATTGACTAGTTATTAATAGTAATCAATTACGGGGTCATTAGT
TCATAGCCCATATATGGAGTTCCGCGTTACATAACTTACGGTAAATGGCCCGCCTGGCTGACCGCCCAAC
GACCCCCGCCCATTGACGTCAATAATGACGTATGTTCCCATAGTAACGCCAATAGGGACTTTCCATTGAC
GTCAATGGGTGGAGTATTTACGGTAAACTGCCCACTTGGCAGTACATCAAGTGTATCATATGCCAAGTAC
GCCCCCTATTGACGTCAATGACGGTAAATGGCCCGCCTGGCATTATGCCCAGTACATGACCTTATGGGAC
TTTCCTACTTGGCAGTACATCTACGTATTAGTCATCGCTATTACCATGGTCGAGGTGAGCCCCACGTTCT
GCTTCACTCTCCCCATCTCCCCCCCCTCCCCACCCCCAATTTTGTATTTATTTATTTTTTAATTATTTTG
TGCAGCGATGGGGGCGGGGGGGGGGGGGGGGCGCGCGCCAGGCGGGGCGGGGCGGGGCGAGGGGCGGGGC
GGGGCGAGGCGGAGAGGTGCGGCGGCAGCCAATCAGAGCGGCGCGCTCCGAAAGTTTCCTTTTATGGCGA
GGCGGCGGCGGCGGCGGCCCTATAAAAAGCGAAGCGCGCGGCGGGCGGGAGTCGCTGCGCGCTGCCTTCG
CCCCGTGCCCCGCTCCGCCGCCGCCTCGCGCCGCCCGCCCCGGCTCTGACTGACCGCGTTACTCCCACAG
GTGAGCGGGCGGGACGGCCCTTCTCCTCCGGGCTGTAATTAGCGCTTGGTTTAATGACGGCTTGTTTCTT
TTCTGTGGCTGCGTGAAAGCCTTGAGGGGCTCCGGGAGGGCCCTTTGTGCGGGGGGAGCGGCTCGGGGGG
TGCGTGCGTGTGTGTGTGCGTGGGGAGCGCCGCGTGCGGCTCCGCGCTGCCCGGCGGCTGTGAGCGCTGC
GGGCGCGGCGCGGGGCTTTGTGCGCTCCGCAGTGTGCGCGAGGGGAGCGCGGCCGGGGGCGGTGCCCCGC
GGTGCGGGGGGGGCTGCGAGGGGAACAAAGGCTGCGTGCGGGGTGTGTGCGTGGGGGGGTGAGCAGGGGG
TGTGGGCGCGTCGGTCGGGCTGCAACCCCCCCTGCACCCCCCTCCCCGAGTTGCTGAGCACGGCCCGGCT
TCGGGTGCGGGGCTCCGTACGGGGCGTGGCGCGGGGCTCGCCGTGCCGGGCGGGGGGTGGCGGCAGGTGG
GGGTGCCGGGCGGGGCGGGGCCGCCTCGGGCCGGGGAGGGCTCGGGGGAGGGGCGCGGCGGCCCCCGGAG
CGCCGGCGGCTGTCGAGGCGCGGCGAGCCGCAGCCATTGCCTTTTATGGTAATCGTGCGAGAGGGCGCAG
GGACTTCCTTTGTCCCAAATCTGTGCGGAGCCGAAATCTGGGAGGCGCCGCCGCACCCCCTCTAGCGGGC
GCGGGGCGAAGCGGTGCGGCGCCGGCAGGAAGGAAATGGGCGGGGAGGGCCTTCGTGCGTCGCCGCGCCG
CCGTCCCCTTCTCCCTCTCCAGCCTCGGGGCTGTCCGCGGGGGGACGGCTGCCTTCGGGGGGGACGGGGC
AGGGCGGGGTTCGGCTTCTGGCGTGTGACCGGCGGCTCTAGCTAGAGCCTCTGCTAACCATGTTCATGCC
TTCTTCTTTTTCCTACAGCTCCTGGGCAACGTGCTGGTTATTGTGCTGTCTCATCATTTTGGCAAAGAAT
TCGCTAGCGCTACCGGTCGCCACCATGGTGAGCAAGGGCGAGGAGCTGTTCACCGGGGTGGTGCCCATCC
TGGTCGAGCTGGACGGCGACGTAAACGGCCACAAGTTCAGCGTGTCCGGCGAGGGCGAGGGCGATGCCAC
CTACGGCAAGCTGACCCTGAAGTTCATCTGCACCACCGGCAAGCTGCCCGTGCCCTGGCCCACCCTCGTG
ACCACCCTGACCTACGGCGTGCAGTGCTTCAGCCGCTACCCCGACCACATGAAGCAGCACGACTTCTTCA
AGTCCGCCATGCCCGAAGGCTACGTCCAGGAGCGCACCATCTTCTTCAAGGACGACGGCAACTACAAGAC
CCGCGCCGAGGTGAAGTTCGAGGGCGACACCCTGGTGAACCGCATCGAGCTGAAGGGCATCGACTTCAAG
GAGGACGGCAACATCCTGGGGCACAAGCTGGAGTACAACTACAACAGCCACAACGTCTATATCATGGCCG
ACAAGCAGAAGAACGGCATCAAGGTGAACTTCAAGATCCGCCACAACATCGAGGACGGCAGCGTGCAGCT
CGCCGACCACTACCAGCAGAACACCCCCATCGGCGACGGCCCCGTGCTGCTGCCCGACAACCACTACCTG
AGCACCCAGTCCAAGCTGAGCAAAGACCCCAACGAGAAGCGCGATCACATGGTCCTGCTGGAGTTCGTGA
CCGCCGCCGGGATCACTCTCGGCATGGACGAGCTGTACAAGTCCGGACTCAGATCTCGAGGCATGACCTC
TAGGAAGAAAGTGTTGCTGAAGGTCATCATCCTGGGAGACTCTGGTGTTGGAAAGACATCGCTCATGAAC
CAGTATGTGAATAAGAAGTTCAGTAACCAGTACAAAGCCACAATAGGAGCAGACTTTCTGACCAAGGAGG
TGATGGTGGATGACAGACTTGTTACCATGCAGATCTGGGACACAGCTGGTCTAGAACGGTTCCAGTCTCT
TGGTGTGGCCTTCTACAGAGGTGCAGATTGCTGCGTTCTGGTGTTTGATGTGACTGCCCCCAACACATTC
AAAACCCTTGACAGCTGGAGAGACGAGTTTCTCATCCAGGCCAGCCCCCGGGATCCTGAGAACTTCCCTT
TTGTTGTGTTGGGAAACAAGATTGACCTGGAAAACAGACAAGTGGCCACAAAGAGGGCACAGGCTTGGTG
CTACAGCAAAAACAACATTCCTTACTTCGAGACCAGTGCCAAGGAGGCCATCAATGTGGAACAGGCCTTC
CAGACAATTGCTCGGAATGCCCTTAAACAGGAAACGGAAGTGGAGCTGTACAATGAATTCCCTGAACCCA
TCAAACTGGACAAGAACGAGCGGGCCAAGGCCTCCGCAGAGAGCTGCAGCTGTTGATCTAGAGTCGACGG
ATCTTTTTCCCTCTGCCAAAAATTATGGGGACATCATGAAGCCCCTTGAGCATCTGACTTCTGGCTAATA
AAGGAAATTTATTTTCATTGCAATAGTGTGTTGGAATTTTTTGTGTCTCTCACTCGGAAGGACATATGGG
AGGGCAAATCATTTAAAACATCAGAATGAGTATTTGGTTTAGAGTTTGGCAACATATGCCCATATGCTGG
CTGCCATGAACAAAGGTTGGCTATAAAGAGGTCATCAGTATATGAAACAGCCCCCTGCTGTCCATTCCTT
ATTCCATAGAAAAGCCTTGACTTGAGGTTAGATTTTTTTTATATTTTGTTTTGTGTTATTTTTTTCTTTA
ACATCCCTAAAATTTTCCTTACATGTTTTACTAGCCAGATTTTTCCTCCTCTCCTGACTACTCCCAGTCA
TAGCTGTCCCTCTTCTCTTATGGAGATCCCTCGACCTGCAGCCCAAGCTTGGCGTAATCATGGTCATAGC
TGTTTCCTGTGTGAAATTGTTATCCGCTCACAATTCCACACAACATACGAGCCGGAAGCATAAAGTGTAA
AGCCTGGGGTGCCTAATGAGTGAGCTAACTCACATTAATTGCGTTGCGCTCACTGCCCGCTTTCCAGTCG
GGAAACCTGTCGTGCCAGCGGATCCGCATCTCAATTAGTCAGCAACCATAGTCCCGCCCCTAACTCCGCC
CATCCCGCCCCTAACTCCGCCCAGTTCCGCCCATTCTCCGCCCCATGGCTGACTAATTTTTTTTATTTAT
GCAGAGGCCGAGGCCGCCTCGGCCTCTGAGCTATTCCAGAAGTAGTGAGGAGGCTTTTTTGGAGGCCTAG
GCTTTTGCAAAAAGCTAACTTGTTTATTGCAGCTTATAATGGTTACAAATAAAGCAATAGCATCACAAAT
TTCACAAATAAAGCATTTTTTTCACTGCATTCTAGTTGTGGTTTGTCCAAACTCATCAATGTATCTTATC
ATGTCTGGATCCGCTGCATTAATGAATCGGCCAACGCGCGGGGAGAGGCGGTTTGCGTATTGGGCGCTCT
TCCGCTTCCTCGCTCACTGACTCGCTGCGCTCGGTCGTTCGGCTGCGGCGAGCGGTATCAGCTCACTCAA
AGGCGGTAATACGGTTATCCACAGAATCAGGGGATAACGCAGGAAAGAACATGTGAGCAAAAGGCCAGCA
AAAGGCCAGGAACCGTAAAAAGGCCGCGTTGCTGGCGTTTTTCCATAGGCTCCGCCCCCCTGACGAGCAT
CACAAAAATCGACGCTCAAGTCAGAGGTGGCGAAACCCGACAGGACTATAAAGATACCAGGCGTTTCCCC
CTGGAAGCTCCCTCGTGCGCTCTCCTGTTCCGACCCTGCCGCTTACCGGATACCTGTCCGCCTTTCTCCC
TTCGGGAAGCGTGGCGCTTTCTCATAGCTCACGCTGTAGGTATCTCAGTTCGGTGTAGGTCGTTCGCTCC
AAGCTGGGCTGTGTGCACGAACCCCCCGTTCAGCCCGACCGCTGCGCCTTATCCGGTAACTATCGTCTTG
AGTCCAACCCGGTAAGACACGACTTATCGCCACTGGCAGCAGCCACTGGTAACAGGATTAGCAGAGCGAG
GTATGTAGGCGGTGCTACAGAGTTCTTGAAGTGGTGGCCTAACTACGGCTACACTAGAAGAACAGTATTT
GGTATCTGCGCTCTGCTGAAGCCAGTTACCTTCGGAAAAAGAGTTGGTAGCTCTTGATCCGGCAAACAAA
CCACCGCTGGTAGCGGTGGTTTTTTTGTTTGCAAGCAGCAGATTACGCGCAGAAAAAAAGGATCTCAAGA
AGATCCTTTGATCTTTTCTACGGGGTCTGACGCTCAGTGGAACGAAAACTCACGTTAAGGGATTTTGGTC
ATGAGATTATCAAAAAGGATCTTCACCTAGATCCTTTTAAATTAAAAATGAAGTTTTAAATCAATCTAAA
GTATATATGAGTAAACTTGGTCTGACAGTTACCAATGCTTAATCAGTGAGGCACCTATCTCAGCGATCTG
TCTATTTCGTTCATCCATAGTTGCCTGACTCCCCGTCGTGTAGATAACTACGATACGGGAGGGCTTACCA
TCTGGCCCCAGTGCTGCAATGATACCGCGAGACCCACGCTCACCGGCTCCAGATTTATCAGCAATAAACC
AGCCAGCCGGAAGGGCCGAGCGCAGAAGTGGTCCTGCAACTTTATCCGCCTCCATCCAGTCTATTAATTG
TTGCCGGGAAGCTAGAGTAAGTAGTTCGCCAGTTAATAGTTTGCGCAACGTTGTTGCCATTGCTACAGGC
ATCGTGGTGTCACGCTCGTCGTTTGGTATGGCTTCATTCAGCTCCGGTTCCCAACGATCAAGGCGAGTTA
CATGATCCCCCATGTTGTGCAAAAAAGCGGTTAGCTCCTTCGGTCCTCCGATCGTTGTCAGAAGTAAGTT
GGCCGCAGTGTTATCACTCATGGTTATGGCAGCACTGCATAATTCTCTTACTGTCATGCCATCCGTAAGA
TGCTTTTCTGTGACTGGTGAGTACTCAACCAAGTCATTCTGAGAATAGTGTATGCGGCGACCGAGTTGCT
CTTGCCCGGCGTCAATACGGGATAATACCGCGCCACATAGCAGAACTTTAAAAGTGCTCATCATTGGAAA
ACGTTCTTCGGGGCGAAAACTCTCAAGGATCTTACCGCTGTTGAGATCCAGTTCGATGTAACCCACTCGT
GCACCCAACTGATCTTCAGCATCTTTTACTTTCACCAGCGTTTCTGGGTGAGCAAAAACAGGAAGGCAAA
ATGCCGCAAAAAAGGGAATAAGGGCGACACGGAAATGTTGAATACTCATACTCTTCCTTTTTCAATATTA
TTGAAGCATTTATCAGGGTTATTGTCTCATGAGCGGATACATATTTGAATGTATTTAGAAAAATAAACAA
ATAGGGGTTCCGCGCACATTTCCCCGAAAA
